>Addgene plasmid #225988 | pGENT R2 GW R1 RUBY | addgene full sequence | sequence record 448011 | Addgene NGS Result
TTGATCCCGAGGGGAACCCTGTGGTTGGCATGCACATACAAATGGACGAACGGATAAACCTTTTCACGCC
CTTTTAAATATCCGATTATTCTAATAAACGCTCTTTTCTCTTAGGTTTACCCGCCAATATATCCTGTCAA
ACACTGATAGTTTAAACTGAAGGCGGGAAACGACAATCTGATCCAAGCTCAAGCTGCTCTAGAGGGCCCG
ACGTCGCATGCCTGCAGGTCACTGGATTTTGGTTTTAGGAATTAGAAATTTTATTGATAGAAGTATTTTA
CAAATACAAATACATACTAAGGGTTTCTTATATGCTCAACACATGAGCGAAACCCTATAAGAACCCTAAT
TCCCTTATCTGGGAACTACTCACACATTATTCTGGAGAAAAATAGAGAGAGATAGATTTGTAGAGAGAGA
CTGGTGATTTTTGCGGACTCTAGCATGGCCGCGGGATATCACCACTTTGTACAAGAAAGCTGAACGAGAA
ACGTAAAATGATATAAATATCAATATATTAAATTAGATTTTGCATAAAAAACAGACTACATAATACTGTA
AAACACAACATATCCAGTCACTATGGTCGACCTGCAGACTGGCTGTGTATAAGGGAGCCTGACATTTATA
TTCCCCAGAACATCAGGTTAATGGCGTTTTTGATGTCATTTTCGCGGTGGCTGAGATCAGCCACTTCTTC
CCCGATAACGGAGACCGGCACACTGGCCATATCGGTGGTCATCATGCGCCAGCTTTCATCCCCGATATGC
ACCACCGGGTAAAGTTCACGGGAGACTTTATCTGACAGCAGACGTGCACTGGCCAGGGGGATCACCATCC
GTCGCCCGGGCGTGTCAATAATATCACTCTGTACATCCACAAACAGACGATAACGGCTCTCTCTTTTATA
GGTGTAAACCTTAAACTGCATTTCACCAGCCCCTGTTCTCGTCAGCAAAAGAGCCGTTCATTTCAATAAA
CCGGGCGACCTCAGCCATCCCTTCCTGATTTTCCGCTTTCCAGCGTTCGGCACGCAGACGACGGGCTTCA
TTCTGCATGGTTGTGCTTACCAGACCGGAGATATTGACATCATATATGCCTTGAGCAACTGATAGCTGTC
GCTGTCAACTGTCACTGTAATACGCTGCTTCATAGCATACCTCTTTTTGACATACTTCGGGTATACATAT
CAGTATATATTCTTATACCGCAAAAATCAGCGCGCAAATACGCATACTGTTATCTGGCTTTTAGTAAGCC
GGATCCACGCGTTTACGCCCCGCCCTGCCACTCATCGCAGTACTGTTGTAATTCATTAAGCATTCTGCCG
ACATGGAAGCCATCACAAACGGCATGATGAACCTGAATCGCCAGCGGCATCAGCACCTTGTCGCCTTGCG
TATAATATTTGCCCATGGTGAAAACGGGGGCGAAGAAGTTGTCCATATTGGCCACGTTTAAATCAAAACT
GGTGAAACTCACCCAGGGATTGGCTGAGACGAAAAACATATTCTCAATAAACCCTTTAGGGAAATAGGCC
AGGTTTTCACCGTAACACGCCACATCTTGCGAATATATGTGTAGAAACTGCCGGAAATCGTCGTGGTATT
CACTCCAGAGCGATGAAAACGTTTCAGTTTGCTCATGGAAAACGGTGTAACAAGGGTGAACACTATCCCA
TATCACCAGCTCACCGTCTTTCATTGCCATACGGAATTCCGGATGAGCATTCATCAGGCGGGCAAGAATG
TGAATAAAGGCCGGATAAAACTTGTGCTTATTTTTCTTTACGGTCTTTAAAAAGGCCGTAATATCCAGCT
GAACGGTCTGGTTATAGGTACATTGAGCAACTGACTGAAATGCCTCAAAATGTTCTTTACGATGCCATTG
GGATATATCAACGGTGGTATATCCAGTGATTTTTTTCTCCATTTTAGCTTCCTTAGCTCCTGAAAATCTC
GACGGATCCTAACTCAAAATCCACACATTATACGAGCCGGAAGCATAAAGTGTAAAGCCTGGGGTGCCTA
ATGCGGCCGCCATAGTGACTGGATATGTTGTGTTTTACAGTATTATGTAGTCTGTTTTTTATGCAAAATC
TAATTTAATATATTGATATTTATATCATTTTACGTTTCTCGTTCAGCTTTTTTGTACAAACTTGTGATAT
CACTAGTATGGATCATGCGACCCTCGCCATGATCCTCGCGATCTGGTTCATCAGCTTCCACTTCATCAAG
CTGCTGTTCTCCCAGCAGACCACCAAGCTGCTTCCGCCAGGACCAAAGCCGCTTCCGATCATCGGCAACA
TCCTTGAGGTGGGCAAGAAGCCGCATCGGTCCTTCGCCAACCTCGCCAAGATTCACGGCCCACTCATTTC
CCTCAGACTCGGCTCTGTGACCACCATCGTTGTGTCCTCTGCCGACGTGGCCAAAGAGATGTTCCTCAAG
AAGGATCACCCGCTCTCCAACCGCACGATCCCGAATAGTGTTACAGCCGGCGACCACCACAAGCTCACCA
TGTCTTGGCTCCCGGTGTCTCCGAAGTGGCGCAACTTCCGCAAGATTACCGCCGTGCATCTGCTCTCCCC
ACAGAGACTCGATGCCTGCCAGACATTCAGGCACGCCAAGGTGCAGCAGCTCTACGAGTACGTTCAAGAG
TGCGCCCAGAAAGGCCAGGCCGTGGATATTGGCAAGGCCGCCTTTACGACCAGCCTCAACCTCCTCAGCA
AGCTGTTCTTCAGCGTCGAGCTGGCGCACCACAAGTCCCATACCAGCCAAGAGTTCAAAGAGCTGATCTG
GAACATCATGGAAGATATAGGCAAGCCGAACTACGCCGACTACTTCCCGATTCTCGGCTGCGTTGACCCA
TCTGGCATTAGAAGAAGGCTCGCCTGCTCCTTCGACAAGCTGATCGCCGTGTTCCAGGGCATCATCTGCG
AGAGACTCGCCCCAGATTCCTCCACCACAACTACCACCACCACCGACGACGTGCTCGATGTGCTCCTCCA
GCTGTTCAAGCAGAACGAGCTGACGATGGGCGAGATCAACCACCTCCTCGTGGACATCTTCGACGCCGGC
ACCGATACCACATCCTCCACATTCGAGTGGGTGATGACCGAGCTGATCCGCAATCCAGAGATGATGGAAA
AGGCCCAAGAGGAAATCAAGCAGGTCCTCGGCAAGGACAAGCAGATCCAAGAGTCCGACATCATCAACCT
GCCGTACCTCCAGGCGATCATCAAAGAGACACTCCGCCTCCATCCGCCGACCGTGTTCTTGCTCCCAAGA
AAGGCCGACACCGATGTCGAGCTGTACGGCTACATCGTGCCGAAGGATGCCCAGATCCTCGTGAACCTCT
GGGCCATTGGCAGGGACCCAAACGCCTGGCAGAACGCCGATATTTTCAGCCCAGAGCGCTTCATCGGCTG
CGAGATCGATGTTAAGGGCCGCGATTTCGGCCTCCTTCCATTTGGCGCTGGCCGCAGAATTTGCCCAGGC
ATGAATCTCGCCATCAGGATGCTCACCCTCATGCTCGCCACACTCCTCCAGTTCTTCAACTGGAAGCTCG
AAGGCGACATCTCCCCGAAGGACCTCGACATGGACGAGAAGTTCGGCATTGCGCTCCAAAAGACCAAGCC
GCTCAAGCTCATCCCGATTCCGCGCTACGGTAGCGGAGCTACCAATTTTAGCCTCCTTAAGCAGGCAGGT
GATGTAGAAGAGAACCCCGGGCCTATGAAGATGATGAACGGCGAGGACGCCAACGACCAGATGATCAAAG
AGTCCTTCTTCATCACCCACGGCAACCCGATCCTCACCGTCGAGGATACACATCCGCTCAGGCCGTTCTT
CGAGACATGGCGCGAGAAGATTTTCTCCAAGAAGCCGAAGGCCATCCTCATCATCTCCGGCCACTGGGAG
ACAGTGAAGCCAACCGTGAACGCCGTGCACATCAACGACACCATCCACGACTTCGACGACTACCCAGCCG
CCATGTACCAGTTCAAGTACCCAGCTCCAGGCGAGCCAGAGCTTGCGAGAAAGGTGGAAGAGATCCTCAA
GAAGTCCGGGTTCGAGACAGCCGAGACAGACCAAAAGAGGGGCCTTGATCACGGCGCCTGGGTTCCACTC
ATGCTCATGTATCCAGAGGCGGACATCCCGGTGTGCCAGCTCTCAGTTCAGCCACATCTCGACGGCACCT
ACCACTACAATCTCGGCAGAGCCCTCGCGCCGCTCAAGAATGATGGCGTGCTCATTATTGGCTCCGGCAG
CGCCACACATCCACTCGATGAGACACCGCACTACTTCGATGGTGTTGCCCCTTGGGCCGCTGCCTTCGAT
TCTTGGCTTAGGAAGGCCCTCATCAACGGCCGCTTCGAGGAAGTGAACATCTACGAGAGCAAGGCCCCGA
ACTGGAAGCTCGCCCATCCATTTCCAGAGCACTTCTACCCGCTCCACGTTGTGCTCGGCGCTGCTGGTGA
AAAGTGGAAGGCCGAGCTGATCCACTCCTCCTGGGATCATGGCACACTTTGCCACGGCTCCTACAAGTTC
ACCTCCGCCGGATCCGGAGCAACCAACTTTAGCCTGCTCAAGCAAGCAGGAGATGTTGAGGAAAATCCTG
GCCCCATGACCGCCATCAAGATGAACACCAACGGCGAGGGCGAGACACAGCACATCCTCATGATCCCGTT
CATGGCGCAGGGCCACCTCAGGCCATTTCTCGAACTCGCCATGTTCCTCTACAAGCGCTCCCACGTGATC
ATCACCCTGCTCACAACTCCGCTCAATGCCGGCTTCCTCAGGCACCTCCTTCACCACCATTCCTACTCCT
CCAGCGGCATCAGGATCGTCGAGCTGCCATTCAACTCCACCAACCACGGACTCCCACCGGGCATCGAGAA
CACCGATAAGCTCACACTCCCGCTCGTGGTGTCCCTCTTCCATTCCACCATCAGCCTCGATCCGCACCTC
CGCGATTACATCTCCAGGCATTTCAGCCCAGCCAGGCCACCACTCTGCGTGATCCATGATGTGTTCCTCG
GCTGGGTTGACCAGGTGGCCAAGGATGTGGGCTCTACAGGCGTGGTGTTCACAACAGGCGGCGCTTATGG
CACATCCGCCTACGTGTCCATCTGGAACGATCTCCCGCACCAGAACTACTCCGACGACCAAGAGTTCCCG
CTGCCAGGCTTCCCAGAGAACCATAAGTTCCGCAGGTCCCAGCTCCATCGGTTCCTCAGATATGCCGACG
GCTCCGACGATTGGTCCAAGTATTTCCAGCCGCAGCTCCGCCAGTCCATGAAGTCTTTTGGCTGGCTCTG
CAACTCCGTGGAAGAGATCGAGACACTCGGCTTCTCCATCCTCCGCAACTACACCAAGCTGCCGATCTGG
GGCATCGGCCCACTTATTGCTTCCCCAGTGCAGCACTCCTCCTCCGACAACAATTCAACAGGCGCCGAGT
TCGTGCAGTGGCTCAGCCTCAAAGAGCCGGACTCCGTCCTCTACATCTCCTTCGGCTCCCAGAACACGAT
CAGCCCGACGCAGATGATGGAACTCGCTGCTGGCCTTGAGTCCTCCGAGAAGCCATTCCTCTGGGTGATC
AGAGCCCCGTTCGGCTTCGACATCAACGAAGAGATGCGCCCAGAGTGGCTGCCAGAGGGCTTTGAGGAAC
GCATGAAGGTGAAGAAACAGGGCAAGCTCGTGTACAAGCTCGGCCCGCAGCTTGAGATCCTCAACCATGA
ATCCATCGGCGGCTTTCTCACCCACTGCGGATGGAACAGCATCCTTGAGTCTCTTCGCGAGGGCGTTCCG
ATGCTTGGATGGCCACTTGCTGCCGAGCAGGCCTACAACCTCAAGTACCTCGAAGATGAGATGGGCGTCG
CGGTTGAGCTTGCTAGAGGCCTCGAAGGCGAGATCTCCAAAGAGAAGGTCAAGCGCATCGTCGAGATGAT
CCTTGAGCGCAACGAGGGCTCCAAAGGCTGGGAGATGAAGAATCGCGCCGTGGAAATGGGCAAAAAGCTC
AAGGACGCCGTGAACGAGGAAAAAGAGCTGAAGGGCTCCTCCGTGAAGGCGATCGACGATTTCCTCGACG
CCGTCATGCAGGCCAAACTTGAGCCAAGCCTCCAGTGATAGTGAATATGAAGATGAAGATGAAATATTTG
GTGTGTCAAATAAAAAGGTTGTGTGCTTAAGTTTGTGTTTTTTTCTTGGCTTGTTGTGTTATGAATTTGT
GGCTTTTTCTAATATTAAATGAATGTAACATCTCATTATAATGAATAAACAAATGTTTCTATAATCCATT
GTGAATGTTTTGTTGGATCTCTTCTCCAGCATATAACTACTGTATGTGCTATGGTATGGACTATGGAATA
TGATTAAAGATAAGACCTAACTGAGTAAGCTAGCTTGTTCGAGTATTATGGCATTGGGAAAACTGTTTTT
CTTGTACCATTTGTTGTGCTTGTAATTTACTGTGTTTTTTATTCGGTTTTCGCTATCGAACTGTGAAATG
GAAATGGATGGAGAAGAGTTAATGAATGATATGGTCCTTTTGTTCATTCTCAAATTAATATTATTTGTTT
TTTCTCTTATTTGTTGTGTGTTGAATTTGAAATTATAAGAGATATGCAAACATTTTGTTTTGAGTAAAAA
TGTGTCAAATCGTGGCCTCTAATGACCGAAGTTAATATGAGGAGTAAAACACTAGATCCCCAAACAAGCT
TGGCACTGGCCGTCGTTTTACAACGTCGTGACTGGGAAAACCCTGGCGTTACCCAACTTAATCGCCTTGC
AGCACATCCCCCTTTCGCCAGCTGGCGTAATAGCGAAGAGGCCCGCACCGATCGCCCTTCCCAACAGTTG
CGCAGCCTGAATGGCGAATGCTAGAGCAGCTTGCCAACATGGTGGAGCACGACACTCTCGTCTACTCCAA
GAATATCAAAGATACAGTCTCAGAAGACCAAAGGGCTATTGAGACTTTTCAACAAAGGGTAATATCGGGA
AACCTCCTCGGATTCCATTGCCCAGCTATCTGTCACTTCATCAAAAGGACAGTAGAAAAGGAAGGTGGCA
CCTACAAATGCCATCATTGCGATAAAGGAAAGGCTATCGTTCAAGATGCCTCTGCCGACAGTGGTCCCAA
AGATGGACCCCCACCCACGAGGAGCATCGTGGAAAAAGAAGACGTTCCAACCACGTCTTCAAAGCAAGTG
GATTGATGTGAACATGGTGGAGCACGACACTCTCGTCTACTCCAAGAATATCAAAGATACAGTCTCAGAA
GACCAAAGGGCTATTGAGACTTTTCAACAAAGGGTAATATCGGGAAACCTCCTCGGATTCCATTGCCCAG
CTATCTGTCACTTCATCAAAAGGACAGTAGAAAAGGAAGGTGGCACCTACAAATGCCATCATTGCGATAA
AGGAAAGGCTATCGTTCAAGATGCCTCTGCCGACAGTGGTCCCAAAGATGGACCCCCACCCACGAGGAGC
ATCGTGGAAAAAGAAGACGTTCCAACCACGTCTTCAAAGCAAGTGGATTGATGTGATATCTCCACTGACG
TAAGGGATGACGCACAATCCCACTATCCTTCGCAAGACCCTTCCTCTATATAAGGAAGTTCATTTCATTT
GGAGAGGACACGCTGAAATCACCAGTCTCTCTCTACAAATCTATCTCTCTCGAGCTTTCGCAGATCTGTC
GATCGACCATGGTACGCAGCAGCAACGATGTTACGCAGCAGGGCAGTCGCCCTAAAACAAAGTTAGGTGG
CTCAAGTATGGGCATCATTCGCACATGTAGGCTCGGCCCTGACCAAGTCAAATCCATGCGGGCTGCTCTT
GATCTTTTCGGTCGTGAGTTCGGAGACGTAGCCACCTACTCCCAACATCAGCCGGACTCCGATTACCTCG
GGAACTTGCTCCGTAGTAAGACATTCATCGCGCTTGCTGCCTTCGACCAAGAAGCGGTTGTTGGCGCTCT
CGCGGCTTACGTTCTGCCCAAGTTTGAGCAGCCGCGTAGTGAGATCTATATCTATGATCTCGCAGTCTCC
GGCGAGCACCGGAGGCAGGGCATTGCCACCGCGCTCATCAATCTCCTCAAGCATGAGGCCAACGCGCTTG
GTGCTTATGTGATCTACGTGCAAGCAGATTACGGTGACGATCCCGCAGTGGCTCTCTATACAAAGTTGGG
CATACGGGAAGAAGTGATGCACTTTGATATCGACCCAAGTACCGCCACCTAACAATTCGTTCAAGCCGAG
ATCGGCTTCCCGGCCTAGAGTCGATCGACAAGCTCGAGTTTCTCCATAATAATGTGTGAGTAGTTCCCAG
ATAAGGGAATTAGGGTTCCTATAGGGTTTCGCTCATGTGTTGAGCATATAAGAAACCCTTAGTATGTATT
TGTATTTGTAAAATACTTCTATCAATAAAATTTCTAATTCCTAAAACCAAAATCCAGTACTAAAATCCAG
ATCCCCCGAATTAATTCGGCGTTAATTCAGTACATTAAAAACGTCCGCAATGTGTTATTAAGTTGTCTAA
GCGTCAATTTGTTTACACCACAATATATCCTGCCACCAGCCAGCCAACAGCTCCCCGACCGGCAGCTCGG
CACAAAATCACCACTCGATACAGGCAGCCCATCAGTCCGGGACGGCGTCAGCGGGAGAGCCGTTGTAAGG
CGGCAGACTTTGCTCATGTTACCGATGCTATTCGGAAGAACGGCAACTAAGCTGCCGGGTTTGAAACACG
GATGATCTCGCGGAGGGTAGCATGTTGATTGTAACGATGACAGAGCGTTGCTGCCTGTGATCAATTCGGG
CACGAACCCAGTGGACATAAGCCTGTTCGGTTCGTAAGCTGTAATGCAAGTAGCGTATGCGCTCACGCAA
CTGGTCCAGAACCTTGACCGAACGCAGCGGTGGTAACGGCGCAGTGGCGGTTTTCATGGCTTGTTATGAC
TGTTTTTTTGGGGTACAGTCTATGCCTCGGGCATCCAAGCAGCAAGCGCGTTACGCCGTGGGTCGATGTT
TGATGTTATGGAGCAGCAACGATGTTACGCAGCAGGGCAGTCGCCCTAAAACAAAGTTAAACATCATGGG
GGAAGCGGTGATCGCCGAAGTATCGACTCAACTATCAGAGGTAGTTGGCGTCATCGAGCGCCATCTCGAA
CCGACGTTGCTGGCCGTACATTTGTACGGCTCCGCAGTGGATGGCGGCCTGAAGCCACACAGTGATATTG
ATTTGCTGGTTACGGTGACCGTAAGGCTTGATGAAACAACGCGGCGAGCTTTGATCAACGACCTTTTGGA
AACTTCGGCTTCCCCTGGAGAGAGCGAGATTCTCCGCGCTGTAGAAGTCACCATTGTTGTGCACGACGAC
ATCATTCCGTGGCGTTATCCAGCTAAGCGCGAACTGCAATTTGGAGAATGGCAGCGCAATGACATTCTTG
CAGGTATCTTCGAGCCAGCCACGATCGACATTGATCTGGCTATCTTGCTGACAAAAGCAAGAGAACATAG
CGTTGCCTTGGTAGGTCCAGCGGCGGAGGAACTCTTTGATCCGGTTCCTGAACAGGATCTATTTGAGGCG
CTAAATGAAACCTTAACGCTATGGAACTCGCCGCCCGACTGGGCTGGCGATGAGCGAAATGTAGTGCTTA
CGTTGTCCCGCATTTGGTACAGCGCAGTAACCGGCAAAATCGCGCCGAAGGATGTCGCTGCCGACTGGGC
AATGGAGCGCCTGCCGGCCCAGTATCAGCCCGTCATACTTGAAGCTAGACAGGCTTATCTTGGACAAGAA
GAAGATCGCTTGGCCTCGCGCGCAGATCAGTTGGAAGAATTTGTCCACTACGTGAAAGGCGAGATCACCA
AGGTAGTCGGCAAATAATGTCTAGCTAGAAATTCGTTCAAGCCGACGCCGCTTCGCGGCGCGGCTTAACT
CAAGCGTTAGATGCACTAAGCACATAATTGCTCACAGCCAAACTATCAGGTCAAGTCTGCTTTTATTATT
TTTAAGCGTGCATAATAAGCCCTACACAAATTGGGAGATATATCATGCATGACCAAAATCCCTTAACGTG
AGTTTTCGTTCCACTGAGCGTCAGACCCCGTAGAAAAGATCAAAGGATCTTCTTGAGATCCTTTTTTTCT
GCGCGTAATCTGCTGCTTGCAAACAAAAAAACCACCGCTACCAGCGGTGGTTTGTTTGCCGGATCAAGAG
CTACCAACTCTTTTTCCGAAGGTAACTGGCTTCAGCAGAGCGCAGATACCAAATACTGTCCTTCTAGTGT
AGCCGTAGTTAGGCCACCACTTCAAGAACTCTGTAGCACCGCCTACATACCTCGCTCTGCTAATCCTGTT
ACCAGTGGCTGCTGCCAGTGGCGATAAGTCGTGTCTTACCGGGTTGGACTCAAGACGATAGTTACCGGAT
AAGGCGCAGCGGTCGGGCTGAACGGGGGGTTCGTGCACACAGCCCAGCTTGGAGCGAACGACCTACACCG
AACTGAGATACCTACAGCGTGAGCTATGAGAAAGCGCCACGCTTCCCGAAGGGAGAAAGGCGGACAGGTA
TCCGGTAAGCGGCAGGGTCGGAACAGGAGAGCGCACGAGGGAGCTTCCAGGGGGAAACGCCTGGTATCTT
TATAGTCCTGTCGGGTTTCGCCACCTCTGACTTGAGCGTCGATTTTTGTGATGCTCGTCAGGGGGGCGGA
GCCTATGGAAAAACGCCAGCAACGCGGCCTTTTTACGGTTCCTGGCCTTTTGCTGGCCTTTTGCTCACAT
GTTCTTTCCTGCGTTATCCCCTGATTCTGTGGATAACCGTATTACCGCCTTTGAGTGAGCTGATACCGCT
CGCCGCAGCCGAACGACCGAGCGCAGCGAGTCAGTGAGCGAGGAAGCGGAAGAGCGCCTGATGCGGTATT
TTCTCCTTACGCATCTGTGCGGTATTTCACACCGCATATGGTGCACTCTCAGTACAATCTGCTCTGATGC
CGCATAGTTAAGCCAGTATACACTCCGCTATCGCTACGTGACTGGGTCATGGCTGCGCCCCGACACCCGC
CAACACCCGCTGACGCGCCCTGACGGGCTTGTCTGCTCCCGGCATCCGCTTACAGACAAGCTGTGACCGT
CTCCGGGAGCTGCATGTGTCAGAGGTTTTCACCGTCATCACCGAAACGCGCGAGGCAGGGTGCCTTGATG
TGGGCGCCGGCGGTCGAGTGGCGACGGCGCGGCTTGTCCGCGCCCTGGTAGATTGCCTGGCCGTAGGCCA
GCCATTTTTGAGCGGCCAGCGGCCGCGATAGGCCGACGCGAAGCGGCGGGGCGTAGGGAGCGCAGCGACC
GAAGGGTAGGCGCTTTTTGCAGCTCTTCGGCTGTGCGCTGGCCAGACAGTTATGCACAGGCCAGGCGGGT
TTTAAGAGTTTTAATAAGTTTTAAAGAGTTTTAGGCGGAAAAATCGCCTTTTTTCTCTTTTATATCAGTC
ACTTACATGTGTGACCGGTTCCCAATGTACGGCTTTGGGTTCCCAATGTACGGGTTCCGGTTCCCAATGT
ACGGCTTTGGGTTCCCAATGTACGTGCTATCCACAGGAAAGAGACCTTTTCGACCTTTTTCCCCTGCTAG
GGCAATTTGCCCTAGCATCTGCTCCGTACATTAGGAACCGGCGGATGCTTCGCCCTCGATCAGGTTGCGG
TAGCGCATGACTAGGATCGGGCCAGCCTGCCCCGCCTCCTCCTTCAAATCGTACTCCGGCAGGTCATTTG
ACCCGATCAGCTTGCGCACGGTGAAACAGAACTTCTTGAACTCTCCGGCGCTGCCACTGCGTTCGTAGAT
CGTCTTGAACAACCATCTGGCTTCTGCCTTGCCTGCGGCGCGGCGTGCCAGGCGGTAGAGAAAACGGCCG
ATGCCGGGATCGATCAAAAAGTAATCGGGGTGAACCGTCAGCACGTCCGGGTTCTTGCCTTCTGTGATCT
CGCGGTACATCCAATCAGCTAGCTCGATCTCGATGTACTCCGGCCGCCCGGTTTCGCTCTTTACGATCTT
GTAGCGGCTAATCAAGGCTTCACCCTCGGATACCGTCACCAGGCGGCCGTTCTTGGCCTTCTTCGTACGC
TGCATGGCAACGTGCGTGGTGTTTAACCGAATGCAGGTTTCTACCAGGTCGTCTTTCTGCTTTCCGCCAT
CGGCTCGCCGGCAGAACTTGAGTACGTCCGCAACGTGTGGACGGAACACGCGGCCGGGCTTGTCTCCCTT
CCCTTCCCGGTATCGGTTCATGGATTCGGTTAGATGGGAAACCGCCATCAGTACCAGGTCGTAATCCCAC
ACACTGGCCATGCCGGCCGGCCCTGCGGAAACCTCTACGTGCCCGTCTGGAAGCTCGTAGCGGATCACCT
CGCCAGCTCGTCGGTCACGCTTCGACAGACGGAAAACGGCCACGTCCATGATGCTGCGACTATCGCGGGT
GCCCACGTCATAGAGCATCGGAACGAAAAAATCTGGTTGCTCGTCGCCCTTGGGCGGCTTCCTAATCGAC
GGCGCACCGGCTGCCGGCGGTTGCCGGGATTCTTTGCGGATTCGATCAGCGGCCGCTTGCCACGATTCAC
CGGGGCGTGCTTCTGCCTCGATGCGTTGCCGCTGGGCGGCCTGCGCGGCCTTCAACTTCTCCACCAGGTC
ATCACCCAGCGCCGCGCCGATTTGTACCGGGCCGGATGGTTTGCGACCGCTCACGCCGATTCCTCGGGCT
TGGGGGTTCCAGTGCCATTGCAGGGCCGGCAGACAACCCAGCCGCTTACGCCTGGCCAACCGCCCGTTCC
TCCACACATGGGGCATTCCACGGCGTCGGTGCCTGGTTGTTCTTGATTTTCCATGCCGCCTCCTTTAGCC
GCTAAAATTCATCTACTCATTTATTCATTTGCTCATTTACTCTGGTAGCTGCGCGATGTATTCAGATAGC
AGCTCGGTAATGGTCTTGCCTTGGCGTACCGCGTACATCTTCAGCTTGGTGTGATCCTCCGCCGGCAACT
GAAAGTTGACCCGCTTCATGGCTGGCGTGTCTGCCAGGCTGGCCAACGTTGCAGCCTTGCTGCTGCGTGC
GCTCGGACGGCCGGCACTTAGCGTGTTTGTGCTTTTGCTCATTTTCTCTTTACCTCATTAACTCAAATGA
GTTTTGATTTAATTTCAGCGGCCAGCGCCTGGACCTCGCGGGCAGCGTCGCCCTCGGGTTCTGATTCAAG
AACGGTTGTGCCGGCGGCGGCAGTGCCTGGGTAGCTCACGCGCTGCGTGATACGGGACTCAAGAATGGGC
AGCTCGTACCCGGCCAGCGCCTCGGCAACCTCACCGCCGATGCGCGTGCCTTTGATCGCCCGCGACACGA
CAAAGGCCGCTTGTAGCCTTCCATCCGTGACCTCAATGCGCTGCTTAACCAGCTCCACCAGGTCGGCGGT
GGCCCATATGTCGTAAGGGCTTGGCTGCACCGGAATCAGCACGAAGTCGGCTGCCTTGATCGCGGACACA
GCCAAGTCCGCCGCCTGGGGCGCTCCGTCGATCACTACGAAGTCGCGCCGGCCGATGGCCTTCACGTCGC
GGTCAATCGTCGGGCGGTCGATGCCGACAACGGTTAGCGGTTGATCTTCCCGCACGGCCGCCCAATCGCG
GGCACTGCCCTGGGGATCGGAATCGACTAACAGAACATCGGCCCCGGCGAGTTGCAGGGCGCGGGCTAGA
TGGGTTGCGATGGTCGTCTTGCCTGACCCGCCTTTCTGGTTAAGTACAGCGATAACCTTCATGCGTTCCC
CTTGCGTATTTGTTTATTTACTCATCGCATCATATACGCAGCGACCGCATGACGCAAGCTGTTTTACTCA
AATACACATCACCTTTTTAGACGGCGGCGCTCGGTTTCTTCAGCGGCCAAGCTGGCCGGCCAGGCCGCCA
GCTTGGCATCAGACAAACCGGCCAGGATTTCATGCAGCCGCACGGTTGAGACGTGCGCGGGCGGCTCGAA
CACGTACCCGGCCGCGATCATCTCCGCCTCGATCTCTTCGGTAATGAAAAACGGTTCGTCCTGGCCGTCC
TGGTGCGGTTTCATGCTTGTTCCTCTTGGCGTTCATTCTCGGCGGCCGCCAGGGCGTCGGCCTCGGTCAA
TGCGTCCTCACGGAAGGCACCGCGCCGCCTGGCCTCGGTGGGCGTCACTTCCTCGCTGCGCTCAAGTGCG
CGGTACAGGGTCGAGCGATGCACGCCAAGCAGTGCAGCCGCCTCTTTCACGGTGCGGCCTTCCTGGTCGA
TCAGCTCGCGGGCGTGCGCGATCTGTGCCGGGGTGAGGGTAGGGCGGGGGCCAAACTTCACGCCTCGGGC
CTTGGCGGCCTCGCGCCCGCTCCGGGTGCGGTCGATGATTAGGGAACGCTCGAACTCGGCAATGCCGGCG
AACACGGTCAACACCATGCGGCCGGCCGGCGTGGTGGTGTCGGCCCACGGCTCTGCCAGGCTACGCAGGC
CCGCGCCGGCCTCCTGGATGCGCTCGGCAATGTCCAGTAGGTCGCGGGTGCTGCGGGCCAGGCGGTCTAG
CCTGGTCACTGTCACAACGTCGCCAGGGCGTAGGTGGTCAAGCATCCTGGCCAGCTCCGGGCGGTCGCGC
CTGGTGCCGGTGATCTTCTCGGAAAACAGCTTGGTGCAGCCGGCCGCGTGCAGTTCGGCCCGTTGGTTGG
TCAAGTCCTGGTCGTCGGTGCTGACGCGGGCATAGCCCAGCAGGCCAGCGGCGGCGCTCTTGTTCATGGC
GTAATGTCTCCGGTTCTAGTCGCAAGTATTCTACTTTATGCGACTAAAACACGCGACAAGAAAACGCCAG
GAAAAGGGCAGGGCGGCAGCCTGTCGCGTAACTTAGGACTTGTGCGACATGTCGTTTTCAGAAGACGGCT
GCACTGAACGTCAGAAGCCGACTGCACTATAGCAGCGGAGGGGTTGGATCAAAGTACT
Features (pLannotate 1.2.2; 28 found; start..end, strand, type, name):
    115..139     -  misc_feature   RB T-DNA repeat: right border repeat from nopaline C58 T-DNA
    231..390     -  polyA_signal   CaMV poly(A) signal (fragment): cauliflower mosaic virus polyadenylation signal
    461..585     +  protein_bind   attR2: mutant version of attR; recombination site for the Gateway® LR reaction LR Clonase™
    629..931     -  CDS            ccdB: CCDB_ECOLI - Also known as G, letB, letD. Experimental evidence at protein level: Swiss-Prot protein existence level 1. Toxic component of a type II toxin-antitoxin (TA) system, functioning in plasmid maintainence. Responsible for the post- segregational killing (PSK) of plasmid-free cells, also referred to as a plasmid addiction system. Half-life of over 2 hours. Cell killing by CcdB is accompanied by filamentation, defects in chromosome and plasmid segregation, defects in cell division, formation of anucleate cells, decreased DNA synthesis and plasmid loss. Interferes with the activity of DN
    936..1094    -  CDS            ccdA (fragment): CCDA_ECO57 - Also known as H, letA. Experimental evidence at protein level: Swiss-Prot protein existence level 1. Antitoxin component of a type II toxin-antitoxin (TA) system which inhibits the post-segregational killing (PSK) of plasmid-free cells, also referred to as a plasmid addiction system. Binds to and blocks the activity of CcdB; will also remove bound CcdB protein from the CcdB-GyrA complex by forming a CcdA-CcdB complex, a process termed rejuvenation. Functions as a transcriptional corepressor for the ccdAB operon, repression also requires CcdB (By similarity). From Escherichia coli
   1273..1932    -  CDS            CmR: chloramphenicol acetyltransferase; cat; confers resistance to chloramphenicol
   1933..1962    -  promoter       cat promoter (fragment): promoter of the E. coli cat gene encoding chloramphenicol acetyltransferase
   1986..2016    -  promoter       lac UV5 promoter: E. coli lac promoter with an "up" mutation
   2041..2165    -  protein_bind   attR1: mutant version of attR; recombination site for the Gateway® LR reaction LR Clonase™
   2178..3668    +  CDS            CYP76AD1: C76AD_BETVU - Also known as Bv2g029890_ucyh From Beta vulgaris (Sugar beet).
   3735..4559    +  CDS            DODA1: DOD1W_BETVU - Experimental evidence at transcript level: Swiss-Prot protein existence level 2. Opens the cyclic ring of dihydroxy-phenylalanine (DOPA) between carbons 4 and 5, thus producing an unstable seco-DOPA that rearranges nonenzymatically to betalamic acid. From Beta vulgaris (Sugar beet).
   6136..6384    +  terminator     HSP terminator: efficient transcription terminator from the Arabidopsis thaliana heat shock protein 18.2 gene (Nagaya et al., 2010)
   6407..6703    +  terminator     E9 terminator (fragment): terminator and polyadenylation signal from the pea rbcS-E9 gene
   6724..6878    +  CDS            lacZα (fragment): LacZα fragment of β-galactosidase; lacZ fragment
   6970..7646    +  promoter       CaMV 35S promoter (enhanced): cauliflower mosaic virus 35S promoter with a duplicated enhancer region
   7713..8242    +  CDS            GmR (fragment): gentamycin acetyltransferase; aacC1; confers resistance to gentamycin
   8299..8473    +  polyA_signal   CaMV poly(A) signal: cauliflower mosaic virus polyadenylation signal
   8551..8575    -  misc_feature   LB T-DNA repeat: left border repeat from nopaline C58 T-DNA
   8834..8857    +  promoter       Pc promoter (fragment): intI1 (promoter lies within the coding sequence); class 1 integron promoter
   9033..9089    +  CDS            GmR (fragment): gentamycin acetyltransferase; aacC1; confers resistance to gentamycin
   9100..9887    +  CDS            SmR (fragment): aminoglycoside adenylyltransferase (Murphy, 1985); aadA; confers resistance to spectinomycin and streptomycin
  10133..10721   +  rep_origin     ori: high-copy-number ColE1/pMB1/pBR322/pUC origin of replication
  10907..11047   -  misc_feature   bom: basis of mobility region from pBR322
  11149..11188   -  CDS            rop (fragment): Rop protein, which maintains plasmids at low copy number; rop
  11391..11585   -  rep_origin     pVS1 oriV: origin of replication for the Pseudomonas plasmid pVS1 (Heeb et al., 2000)
  11651..12724   -  CDS            pVS1 RepA: replication protein from the Pseudomonas plasmid pVS1 (Heeb et al., 2000)
  13153..13782   -  CDS            pVS1 StaA: stability protein from the Pseudomonas plasmid pVS1 (Heeb et al., 2000)
  14342..14743   -  CDS            Y4CG_SINFN (fragment): Protein inferred from homology: Swiss-Prot protein existence level 3. From Sinorhizobium fredii (strain NBRC 101917 / NGR234).
