[The description below was written by a language model from this plasmid's Addgene catalogue record and pLannotate feature annotations shown in this document.]
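Description:
pGENT R2 GW R1 RUBY is an empty Gateway destination vector for plant expression, a binary T-DNA plasmid of about 15 kb built from the pZP222 backbone and an At2S3:RUBY construct. It is designed so that a promoter of choice can be recombined upstream of a promoterless RUBY reporter. Outside the T-DNA borders, the backbone carries a ColE1/pBR322-type origin with the bom site for replication in E. coli. It also carries the pVS1 oriV, RepA and StaA functions, which typically support stable maintenance in Agrobacterium, along with an aadA gene conferring spectinomycin/streptomycin resistance. The Gateway cassette adds chloramphenicol resistance and the ccdB toxin gene, so the unrecombined plasmid is propagated in a ccdB-tolerant strain under chloramphenicol and spectinomycin selection.

Between the nopaline-type right and left border repeats, the Gateway cassette (attR2, ccdB, CmR, attR1) is placed in reversed orientation, as flagged by the "R2 GW R1" name, with attR1 lying immediately upstream of the RUBY open reading frame. An LR reaction with an entry clone replaces the ccdB/CmR cassette with the promoter fragment, which would then drive RUBY. The annotation identifies the sugar beet CYP76AD1 and DODA1 coding sequences. A stretch of roughly 1.5 kb after DODA1 is unannotated; RUBY as generally described also includes a glucosyltransferase, with the three enzymes joined by 2A peptides to convert tyrosine into visible red betalain pigment, but the feature table does not confirm this. The reporter is followed by the Arabidopsis HSP18.2 terminator and a pea rbcS-E9 terminator fragment. A separate enhanced CaMV 35S promoter drives a gentamicin acetyltransferase gene with the CaMV poly(A) signal, allowing gentamicin selection of transformed plants. The vector suits visual, substrate-free readout of promoter activity in plants.
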