Addgene plasmid #225988: pGENT R2 GW R1 RUBY
Purpose: (Empty Backbone) To express RUBY transgene under the control of desired promoter (Note: R2 Gateway R1)
Depositing lab: Imran Siddiqi. Depositing organization: Centre for Cellular and Molecular Biology (CSIR-CCMB).
Backbone
  Vector backbone: pZP222 and At2S3:RUBY
  Vector type: Plant Expression
  Selectable markers: Gentamicin
  Tag / fusion protein: RUBY (C terminal on backbone)
Growth in bacteria
  Bacterial resistance: Chloramphenicol and Spectinomycin, 25 & 50 μg/mL
  Growth temperature: 37°C
  Growth strain: ccdB Survival
  Copy number: High Copy
Gene/Insert
  Gene/Insert name: None
  Tag / fusion protein: RUBY (C terminal on backbone)
Terms and licenses: Academic/Nonprofit Terms; Industry Terms
How to cite: pGENT R2 GW R1 RUBY was a gift from Imran Siddiqi (Addgene plasmid # 225988 ; http://n2t.net/addgene:225988 ; RRID:Addgene_225988)
